Addgene plasmid #68622: pMpGWB231
Purpose: (Empty Backbone) Gateway binary vector designed for transgenic research with Marchantia polymorpha as well as other plants
Depositing lab: Takayuki Kohchi. Depositing organization: Kyoto University, Graduate School of Biostudies. Publication: Development of Gateway Binary Vector Series with Four Different Selection Markers for the Liverwort Marchantia polymorpha. Ishizaki K, Nishihama R, Ueda M, Inoue K, Ishida S, Nishimura Y, Shikanai T, Kohchi T. PLoS One. 2015 Sep 25;10(9):e0138876. doi: 10.1371/journal.pone.0138876. eCollection 2015. PONE-D-15-25288 PubMed 26406247.
Backbone
  Vector backbone: pMpGWB200
  Backbone manufacturer: Kohchi Lab., Kyoto University
  Backbone size (bp): 9021
  Modifications to backbone: Coding sequence for Emerald Luc fused with PEST sequence [ELuc(PEST)] is cloned downstream of the Gateway cassette.
  Vector type: Plant Expression
  Selectable markers: Gentamicin
  Tag / fusion protein: Emerald Luc fused with PEST sequence [ELuc(PEST)] (C terminal on insert)
Growth in bacteria
  Bacterial resistance: Chloramphenicol and Spectinomycin, 25 & 50 μg/mL
  Growth temperature: 37°C
  Growth strain: DB3.1
  Copy number: High Copy
Gene/Insert
  Cloning method: Gateway Cloning
Resource information
  A portion of this plasmid was derived from a plasmid made by: The Gateway cassette was provided by Tsuyoshi Nakagawa at Shimane University, Japan.
Terms and licenses: Academic/Nonprofit Terms; Industry Terms: Not Available to Industry
How to cite: pMpGWB231 was a gift from Takayuki Kohchi (Addgene plasmid # 68622 ; http://n2t.net/addgene:68622 ; RRID:Addgene_68622)
