[The description below was written by a language model from this plasmid's Addgene catalogue record and pLannotate feature annotations shown in this document.]
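Description:
pMpGWB231 is an empty Gateway destination binary vector built on the pMpGWB200 backbone for Agrobacterium-mediated transformation of the liverwort Marchantia polymorpha and other plants. It replicates in E. coli through a high-copy ColE1/pMB1-type origin (with a pBR322 bom site) and in Agrobacterium through the pVS1 oriV with its RepA and StaA replication and stability functions. Bacterial selection uses an aadA spectinomycin/streptomycin resistance gene on the backbone. The unrecombined vector also carries chloramphenicol resistance within the Gateway cassette. Because the cassette encodes the CcdB toxin, the empty vector must be maintained in a ccdB-tolerant strain such as DB3.1.

Between the nopaline-type right and left T-DNA borders sit two units. The first is the attR1–CmR–ccdB–attR2 cassette, followed by the coding sequence for Emerald luciferase fused to a PEST degradation sequence, ELuc(PEST), and a NOS terminator. The annotation does not label the luciferase itself; the short hit called "d2EYFP (fragment)" just upstream of the terminator most likely reflects the ornithine decarboxylase-derived PEST segment rather than any fluorescent protein. No plant promoter is annotated upstream of attR1, so expression of the reporter apparently depends on the sequence introduced by LR recombination from an entry clone. This suits promoter–reporter fusions or in-frame C-terminal luciferase fusions carrying their own regulatory region. The PEST tag shortens reporter half-life, which helps luminescence track dynamic changes in expression. The second unit is the plant selection marker, a gentamicin acetyltransferase gene driven by an enhanced CaMV 35S promoter with a CaMV poly(A) signal. Gentamicin is one of four selection markers offered across this vector series.
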