Features (pLannotate 1.2.2; 28 found; start..end, strand, type, name):
     54..78      -  misc_feature   RB T-DNA repeat: right border repeat from nopaline C58 T-DNA
    144..298     -  CDS            lacZα (fragment): LacZα fragment of β-galactosidase; lacZ fragment
    323..447     +  protein_bind   attR1: mutant version of attR; recombination site for the Gateway® LR reaction LR Clonase™
    484..514     +  promoter       lac UV5 promoter: E. coli lac promoter with an "up" mutation
    538..567     +  promoter       cat promoter (fragment): promoter of the E. coli cat gene encoding chloramphenicol acetyltransferase
    568..1227    +  CDS            CmR: chloramphenicol acetyltransferase; cat; confers resistance to chloramphenicol
   1406..1564    +  CDS            ccdA (fragment): CCDA_ECO57 - Also known as H, letA. Experimental evidence at protein level: Swiss-Prot protein existence level 1. Antitoxin component of a type II toxin-antitoxin (TA) system which inhibits the post-segregational killing (PSK) of plasmid-free cells, also referred to as a plasmid addiction system. Binds to and blocks the activity of CcdB; will also remove bound CcdB protein from the CcdB-GyrA complex by forming a CcdA-CcdB complex, a process termed rejuvenation. Functions as a transcriptional corepressor for the ccdAB operon, repression also requires CcdB (By similarity). From Escherichia coli
   1569..1871    +  CDS            ccdB: CCDB_ECOLI - Also known as G, letB, letD. Experimental evidence at protein level: Swiss-Prot protein existence level 1. Toxic component of a type II toxin-antitoxin (TA) system, functioning in plasmid maintainence. Responsible for the post- segregational killing (PSK) of plasmid-free cells, also referred to as a plasmid addiction system. Half-life of over 2 hours. Cell killing by CcdB is accompanied by filamentation, defects in chromosome and plasmid segregation, defects in cell division, formation of anucleate cells, decreased DNA synthesis and plasmid loss. Interferes with the activity of DN
   1915..2039    -  protein_bind   attR2: mutant version of attR; recombination site for the Gateway® LR reaction LR Clonase™
   3670..3798    +  CDS            d2EYFP (fragment): EYFP destabilized by residues 422-461 of mouse ornithine decarboxylase, giving an in vivo half-life of ~2 hours mammalian codon-optimized
   3820..4072    +  terminator     NOS terminator: nopaline synthase terminator and poly(A) signal
   4128..4150    -  protein_bind   lac operator (fragment): The lac repressor binds to the lac operator to inhibit transcription in E. coli. This inhibition can be relieved by adding lactose or isopropyl-β-D-thiogalactopyranoside (IPTG). lac repressor encoded by lacI
   4154..4184    -  promoter       lac promoter: promoter for the E. coli lac operon
   4199..4220    -  protein_bind   CAP binding site: CAP binding activates transcription in the presence of cAMP. E. coli catabolite activator protein
   4305..4477    -  polyA_signal   CaMV poly(A) signal: cauliflower mosaic virus polyadenylation signal
   4534..5063    -  CDS            GmR (fragment): gentamycin acetyltransferase; aacC1; confers resistance to gentamycin
   5130..5806    -  promoter       CaMV 35S promoter (enhanced): cauliflower mosaic virus 35S promoter with a duplicated enhancer region
   6001..6025    -  misc_feature   LB T-DNA repeat: left border repeat from nopaline C58 T-DNA
   6284..6307    +  promoter       Pc promoter (fragment): intI1 (promoter lies within the coding sequence); class 1 integron promoter
   6483..6539    +  CDS            GmR (fragment): gentamycin acetyltransferase; aacC1; confers resistance to gentamycin
   6550..7337    +  CDS            SmR (fragment): aminoglycoside adenylyltransferase (Murphy, 1985); aadA; confers resistance to spectinomycin and streptomycin
   7583..8171    +  rep_origin     ori: high-copy-number ColE1/pMB1/pBR322/pUC origin of replication
   8357..8497    -  misc_feature   bom: basis of mobility region from pBR322
   8599..8638    -  CDS            rop (fragment): Rop protein, which maintains plasmids at low copy number; rop
   8841..9035    -  rep_origin     pVS1 oriV: origin of replication for the Pseudomonas plasmid pVS1 (Heeb et al., 2000)
   9101..10174   -  CDS            pVS1 RepA: replication protein from the Pseudomonas plasmid pVS1 (Heeb et al., 2000)
  10603..11232   -  CDS            pVS1 StaA: stability protein from the Pseudomonas plasmid pVS1 (Heeb et al., 2000)
  11792..12193   -  CDS            Y4CG_SINFN (fragment): Protein inferred from homology: Swiss-Prot protein existence level 3. From Sinorhizobium fredii (strain NBRC 101917 / NGR234).
>Addgene plasmid #68622 | pMpGWB231 | depositor full sequence | sequence record 130211 | pMpGWB231 sequence 12479 bps
TTTCACGCCCTTTTAAATATCCGATTATTCTAATAAACGCTCTTTTCTCTTAGGTTTACCCGCCAATATA
TCCTGTCAAACACTGATAGTTTAAACTGAAGGCGGGAAACGACAATCTGATCCAAGCTCAAGCTGCTCTA
GCATTCGCCATTCAGGCTGCGCAACTGTTGGGAAGGGCGATCGGTGCGGGCCTCTTCGCTATTACGCCAG
CTGGCGAAAGGGGGATGTGCTGCAAGGCGATTAAGTTGGGTAACGCCAGGGTTTTCCCAGTCACGACGTT
GTAAAACGACGGCCAGTGCCAAGCTTGGGTCTAGAGTTATCAACAAGTTTGTACAAAAAAGCTGAACGAG
AAACGTAAAATGATATAAATATCAATATATTAAATTAGATTTTGCATAAAAAACAGACTACATAATACTG
TAAAACACAACATATCCAGTCACTATGGCGGCCCCTCGAGGGGCCGCATTAGGCACCCCAGGCTTTACAC
TTTATGCTTCCGGCTCGTATAATGTGTGGATTTTGAGTTAGGATCCGTCGAGATTTTCAGGAGCTAAGGA
AGCTAAAATGGAGAAAAAAATCACTGGATATACCACCGTTGATATATCCCAATGGCATCGTAAAGAACAT
TTTGAGGCATTTCAGTCAGTTGCTCAATGTACCTATAACCAGACCGTTCAGCTGGATATTACGGCCTTTT
TAAAGACCGTAAAGAAAAATAAGCACAAGTTTTATCCGGCCTTTATTCACATTCTTGCCCGCCTGATGAA
TGCTCATCCGGAATTCCGTATGGCAATGAAAGACGGTGAGCTGGTGATATGGGATAGTGTTCACCCTTGT
TACACCGTTTTCCATGAGCAAACTGAAACGTTTTCATCGCTCTGGAGTGAATACCACGACGATTTCCGGC
AGTTTCTACACATATATTCGCAAGATGTGGCGTGTTACGGTGAAAACCTGGCCTATTTCCCTAAAGGGTT
TATTGAGAATATGTTTTTCGTCTCAGCCAATCCCTGGGTGAGTTTCACCAGTTTTGATTTAAACGTGGCC
AATATGGACAACTTCTTCGCCCCCGTTTTCACCATGGGCAAATATTATACGCAAGGCGACAAGGTGCTGA
TGCCGCTGGCGATTCAGGTTCATCATGCCGTCTGTGATGGCTTCCATGTCGGCAGAATGCTTAATGAATT
ACAACAGTACTGCGATGAGTGGCAGGGCGGGGCGTAAACGCGTGGATCCGGCTTACTAAAAGCCAGATAA
CAGTATGCGTATTTGCGCGCTGATTTTTGCGGTATAAGAATATATACTGATATGTATACCCGAAGTATGT
CAAAAAGAGGTGTGCTATGAAGCAGCGTATTACAGTGACAGTTGACAGCGACAGCTATCAGTTGCTCAAG
GCATATATGATGTCAATATCTCCGGTCTGGTAAGCACAACCATGCAGAATGAAGCCCGTCGTCTGCGTGC
CGAACGCTGGAAAGCGGAAAATCAGGAAGGGATGGCTGAGGTCGCCCGGTTTATTGAAATGAACGGCTCT
TTTGCTGACGAGAACAGGGACTGGTGAAATGCAGTTTAAGGTTTACACCTATAAAAGAGAGAGCCGTTAT
CGTCTGTTTGTGGATGTACAGAGTGATATTATTGACACGCCCGGGCGACGGATGGTGATCCCCCTGGCCA
GTGCACGTCTGCTGTCAGATAAAGTCTCCCGTGAACTTTACCCGGTGGTGCATATCGGGGATGAAAGCTG
GCGCATGATGACCACCGATATGGCCAGTGTGCCGGTCTCCGTTATCGGGGAAGAAGTGGCTGATCTCAGC
CACCGCGAAAATGACATCAAAAACGCCATTAACCTGATGTTCTGGGGAATATAAATGTCAGGCTCCCTTA
TACACAGCCAGTCTGCAGGTCGACCATAGTGACTGGATATGTTGTGTTTTACAGTATTATGTAGTCTGTT
TTTTATGCAAAATCTAATTTAATATATTGATATTTATATCATTTTACGTTTCTCGTTCAGCTTTCTTGTA
CAAAGTGGTTGATAACAGCATGGAGAGAGAGAAGAACGTGGTGTACGGCCCCGAGCCCAAGCACCCTCTG
GGCAACTTCACCGCCGGCGAGATGCTGTACAACGCTCTGCACAAGCACTCCCACATCCCCCAGGCCATCC
TGGACGTGATGGGCAACGAGTCCCTTTCCTACCAGGAGTTCTTCGACACTACTGTGAAGCTGGGCCAGAG
CCTCCAGAACTGTGGCTACAAGATGAACGATGTCGTGTCGATCTGTGCAGAGAACAACAAGAGATTCTTC
ATCCCCATCATCTCCGCCTGGTACATCGGCATGGTGGTGGCCCCTGTGAACGAGGACTATATCCCAGACG
AGCTGTGTAAAGTGACCGGCATCTCCAAGCCGATCCTGGTCTTCACCACTAGGAAGATCCTGCCTAAGGT
TTTGGAGGTTAAAGACAGAACCAACTACATAAAGAGGATCATCATACTGGACTCTGAAGAGAACCTGCTG
GGCTGCGAGAGCCTGCACAACTTCATGTCCAGGTACTCCGACAACAACCTCCAAACATTCAAGCCTCTGC
ACTACGACCCTGTGGACCAGGTAGCCGCCATCCTGTGCTCCTCCGGCACAACCGGCCTGCCTAAAGGCGT
GATGCAGACCCACAGGAACATCTGTGTGAGACTCACACACGCATCTGACCCCAGAGTGGGTACACAACTC
ATCCCCGGCGTATCCGTGCTGGCCTACCTGCCATTCTTCCACGCCTTCGGCTTCAGTATCAACCTGGGCT
ATTTCATGGTGGGCCTGAGAGTGGTGATGCTCCGAAGGTTTAACCAGGAGGTGTTCCTGAAGGCCATCCA
GGACTACGAGGTGAGGAGCGTGATCAACGTTCCCTCCACAATCCTGTTCCTGTCCAAGAGCCCTCTGGTG
GACAAGTACGACCTATCCACCCTGGCGGAGCTGTGCTGTGGAGCCGCTCCTCTGGCGAAGGAGGTGGCCG
AGATCGCCGTGAAGAGGCTGAACCTGCCAGGGATACGGTGTGGCTACGGTCTAACAGAGTCTACCTCCGC
CAACATCCATACTCTGCACAACGAGTTCAAGTCCGGCTCCCTGGGCAAGGTGACACCTTACATGGCCGCC
AAGATCATCGACAGGAACACCGGCGAGGCCCTGGGTCCAAACCAGGTGGGCGAGCTGTGCATCTGGGGAC
CTATGGTAACAAAAGGCTATGTGAACAACCCACAGGCTACTAAGGAGGCCATCGACGACGACGGCTGGCT
GCACTCTGGCGACTTCGGCTACTACGACGAGGACGAGTATTTCTACATCGTGGACCGGTACAAGGAGCTG
ATCAAATACAAGGGCTATCAGGTCGCCCCTGTGGAGCTGGAGGAGATCCTCCTTCAGCACCCAGGCATCA
GGGACGTGGCCGTCGTGGGTATCCCTGACATCGAGGCCGGCGAGCTGCCAGCCGGCTTCGTGGTGAAGCA
GCCCGGCGCCCAACTCACCGCTAAGGAGGTGTACGACTTCCTGGCCCAGAGGGTGTCTCACTCCAAGTAC
CTGAGGGGCGGCGTAAGGTTCGTGGACTCTATCCCCAGGAACGTGACAGGCAAGATTAGTCGAAAAGAGC
TGAGGGAGGCCCTGATGGAGAAGGCTTCTAAGCTTAGCCATGGCTTCCCGCCGGAGGTGGAGGAGCAGGC
TGCTGGCACGCTGCCCATGTCTTGTGCCCAGGAGAGCGGGATGGACCGTCACCCTGCAGCCTGTGCTTCT
GCTAGGATCAATGTGTAGGCTTAGAGCTCGAATTTCCCCGATCGTTCAAACATTTGGCAATAAAGTTTCT
TAAGATTGAATCCTGTTGCCGGTCTTGCGATGATTATCATATAATTTCTGTTGAATTACGTTAAGCATGT
AATAATTAACATGTAATGCATGACGTTATTTATGAGATGGGTTTTTATGATTAGAGTCCCGCAATTATAC
ATTTAATACGCGATAGAAAACAAAATATAGCGCGCAAACTAGGATAAATTATCGCGCGCGGTGTCATCTA
TGTTACTAGATCGGGAATTGGTTCCGGAACCAATTCGTAATCATGGTCATAGCTGTTTCCTGTGTGAAAT
TGTTATCCGCTCACAATTCCACACAACATACGAGCCGGAAGCATAAAGTGTAAAGCCTGGGGTGCCTAAT
GAGTGAGCTAACTCACATTAGGCTGAATTAGGCGCGCCTATTTCTGAATTCAACACATTGCGGACGTTTT
TAATGTACTGAATTAACGCCGAATTAATTCGGGGGATCTGGATTTTAGTACTGGATTTTGGTTTTAGGAA
TTAGATTTTATTGATAGAAGTATTTTACAAATACAAATACATACTAAGGGTTTCTTATATGCTCAACACA
TGAGCGAAACCCTATAGGAACCCTAATTCCCTTATCTGGGAACTACTCACACATTATTATGGAGAAACTC
GAGCTTGTCGATCGACTCTAGGCCGGGAAGCCGATCTCGGCTTGAACGAATTGTTAGGTGGCGGTACTTG
GGTCGATATCAAAGTGCATCACTTCTTCCCGTATGCCCAACTTTGTATAGAGAGCCACTGCGGGATCGTC
ACCGTAATCTGCTTGCACGTAGATCACATAAGCACCAAGCGCGTTGGCCTCATGCTTGAGGAGATTGATG
AGCGCGGTGGCAATGCCCTGCCTCCGGTGCTCGCCGGAGACTGCGAGATCATAGATATAGATCTCACTAC
GCGGCTGCTCAAACTTGGGCAGAACGTAAGCCGCGAGAGCGCCAACAACCGCTTCTTGGTCGAAGGCAGC
AAGCGCGATGAATGTCTTACTACGGAGCAAGTTCCCGAGGTAATCGGAGTCCGGCTGATGTTGGGAGTAG
GTGGCTACGTCTCCGAACTCACGACCGAAAAGATCAAGAGCAGCCCGCATGGATTTGACTTGGTCAGGGC
CGAGCCTACATGTGCGAATGATGCCCATACTTGAGCCACCTAACTTTGTTTTAGGGCGACTGCCCTGCTG
CGTAACATCGTTGCTGCTGCGTACCATGGTCGATCGACAGATCTGCGAAAGCTCGAGAGAGATAGATTTG
TAGAGAGAGACTGGTGATTTCAGCGTGTCCTCTCCAAATGAAATGAACTTCCTTATATAGAGGAAGGGTC
TTGCGAAGGATAGTGGGATTGTGCGTCATCCCTTACGTCAGTGGAGATATCACATCAATCCACTTGCTTT
GAAGACGTGGTTGGAACGTCTTCTTTTTCCACGATGCTCCTCGTGGGTGGGGGTCCATCTTTGGGACCAC
TGTCGGCAGAGGCATCTTGAACGATAGCCTTTCCTTTATCGCAATGATGGCATTTGTAGGTGCCACCTTC
CTTTTCTACTGTCCTTTTGATGAAGTGACAGATAGCTGGGCAATGGAATCCGAGGAGGTTTCCCGATATT
ACCCTTTGTTGAAAAGTCTCAATAGCCCTTTGGTCTTCTGAGACTGTATCTTTGATATTCTTGGAGTAGA
CGAGAGTGTCGTGCTCCACCATGTTCACATCAATCCACTTGCTTTGAAGACGTGGTTGGAACGTCTTCTT
TTTCCACGATGCTCCTCGTGGGTGGGGGTCCATCTTTGGGACCACTGTCGGCAGAGGCATCTTGAACGAT
AGCCTTTCCTTTATCGCAATGATGGCATTTGTAGGTGCCACCTTCCTTTTCTACTGTCCTTTTGATGAAG
TGACAGATAGCTGGGCAATGGAATCCGAGGAGGTTTCCCGATATTACCCTTTGTTGAAAAGTCTCAATAG
CCCTTTGGTCTTCTGAGACTGTATCTTTGATATTCTTGGAGTAGACGAGAGTGTCGTGCTCCACCATGTT
GGCAAGCTGCTCTAGCCAATACGCAAACCGAATTCAGAAATAAATTCAGCCTAATTCGGCGTTAATTCAG
TACATTAAAAACGTCCGCAATGTGTTATTAAGTTGTCTAAGCGTCAATTTGTTTACACCACAATATATCC
TGCCACCAGCCAGCCAACAGCTCCCCGACCGGCAGCTCGGCACAAAATCACCACTCGATACAGGCAGCCC
ATCAGTCCGGGACGGCGTCAGCGGGAGAGCCGTTGTAAGGCGGCAGACTTTGCTCATGTTACCGATGCTA
TTCGGAAGAACGGCAACTAAGCTGCCGGGTTTGAAACACGGATGATCTCGCGGAGGGTAGCATGTTGATT
GTAACGATGACAGAGCGTTGCTGCCTGTGATCAATTCGGGCACGAACCCAGTGGACATAAGCCTGTTCGG
TTCGTAAGCTGTAATGCAAGTAGCGTATGCGCTCACGCAACTGGTCCAGAACCTTGACCGAACGCAGCGG
TGGTAACGGCGCAGTGGCGGTTTTCATGGCTTGTTATGACTGTTTTTTTGGGGTACAGTCTATGCCTCGG
GCATCCAAGCAGCAAGCGCGTTACGCCGTGGGTCGATGTTTGATGTTATGGAGCAGCAACGATGTTACGC
AGCAGGGCAGTCGCCCTAAAACAAAGTTAAACATCATGGGGGAAGCGGTGATCGCCGAAGTATCGACTCA
ACTATCAGAGGTAGTTGGCGTCATCGAGCGCCATCTCGAACCGACGTTGCTGGCCGTACATTTGTACGGC
TCCGCAGTGGATGGCGGCCTGAAGCCACACAGTGATATTGATTTGCTGGTTACGGTGACCGTAAGGCTTG
ATGAAACAACGCGGCGAGCTTTGATCAACGACCTTTTGGAAACTTCGGCTTCCCCTGGAGAGAGCGAGAT
TCTCCGCGCTGTAGAAGTCACCATTGTTGTGCACGACGACATCATTCCGTGGCGTTATCCAGCTAAGCGC
GAACTGCAATTTGGAGAATGGCAGCGCAATGACATTCTTGCAGGTATCTTCGAGCCAGCCACGATCGACA
TTGATCTGGCTATCTTGCTGACAAAAGCAAGAGAACATAGCGTTGCCTTGGTAGGTCCAGCGGCGGAGGA
ACTCTTTGATCCGGTTCCTGAACAGGATCTATTTGAGGCGCTAAATGAAACCTTAACGCTATGGAACTCG
CCGCCCGACTGGGCTGGCGATGAGCGAAATGTAGTGCTTACGTTGTCCCGCATTTGGTACAGCGCAGTAA
CCGGCAAAATCGCGCCGAAGGATGTCGCTGCCGACTGGGCAATGGAGCGCCTGCCGGCCCAGTATCAGCC
CGTCATACTTGAAGCTAGACAGGCTTATCTTGGACAAGAAGAAGATCGCTTGGCCTCGCGCGCAGATCAG
TTGGAAGAATTTGTCCACTACGTGAAAGGCGAGATCACCAAGGTAGTCGGCAAATAATGTCTAGCTAGAA
ATTCGTTCAAGCCGACGCCGCTTCGCGGCGCGGCTTAACTCAAGCGTTAGATGCACTAAGCACATAATTG
CTCACAGCCAAACTATCAGGTCAAGTCTGCTTTTATTATTTTTAAGCGTGCATAATAAGCCCTACACAAA
TTGGGAGATATATCATGCATGACCAAAATCCCTTAACGTGAGTTTTCGTTCCACTGAGCGTCAGACCCCG
TAGAAAAGATCAAAGGATCTTCTTGAGATCCTTTTTTTCTGCGCGTAATCTGCTGCTTGCAAACAAAAAA
ACCACCGCTACCAGCGGTGGTTTGTTTGCCGGATCAAGAGCTACCAACTCTTTTTCCGAAGGTAACTGGC
TTCAGCAGAGCGCAGATACCAAATACTGTCCTTCTAGTGTAGCCGTAGTTAGGCCACCACTTCAAGAACT
CTGTAGCACCGCCTACATACCTCGCTCTGCTAATCCTGTTACCAGTGGCTGCTGCCAGTGGCGATAAGTC
GTGTCTTACCGGGTTGGACTCAAGACGATAGTTACCGGATAAGGCGCAGCGGTCGGGCTGAACGGGGGGT
TCGTGCACACAGCCCAGCTTGGAGCGAACGACCTACACCGAACTGAGATACCTACAGCGTGAGCTATGAG
AAAGCGCCACGCTTCCCGAAGGGAGAAAGGCGGACAGGTATCCGGTAAGCGGCAGGGTCGGAACAGGAGA
GCGCACGAGGGAGCTTCCAGGGGGAAACGCCTGGTATCTTTATAGTCCTGTCGGGTTTCGCCACCTCTGA
CTTGAGCGTCGATTTTTGTGATGCTCGTCAGGGGGGCGGAGCCTATGGAAAAACGCCAGCAACGCGGCCT
TTTTACGGTTCCTGGCCTTTTGCTGGCCTTTTGCTCACATGTTCTTTCCTGCGTTATCCCCTGATTCTGT
GGATAACCGTATTACCGCCTTTGAGTGAGCTGATACCGCTCGCCGCAGCCGAACGACCGAGCGCAGCGAG
TCAGTGAGCGAGGAAGCGGAAGAGCGCCTGATGCGGTATTTTCTCCTTACGCATCTGTGCGGTATTTCAC
ACCGCATATGGTGCACTCTCAGTACAATCTGCTCTGATGCCGCATAGTTAAGCCAGTATACACTCCGCTA
TCGCTACGTGACTGGGTCATGGCTGCGCCCCGACACCCGCCAACACCCGCTGACGCGCCCTGACGGGCTT
GTCTGCTCCCGGCATCCGCTTACAGACAAGCTGTGACCGTCTCCGGGAGCTGCATGTGTCAGAGGTTTTC
ACCGTCATCACCGAAACGCGCGAGGCAGGGTGCCTTGATGTGGGCGCCGGCGGTCGAGTGGCGACGGCGC
GGCTTGTCCGCGCCCTGGTAGATTGCCTGGCCGTAGGCCAGCCATTTTTGAGCGGCCAGCGGCCGCGATA
GGCCGACGCGAAGCGGCGGGGCGTAGGGAGCGCAGCGACCGAAGGGTAGGCGCTTTTTGCAGCTCTTCGG
CTGTGCGCTGGCCAGACAGTTATGCACAGGCCAGGCGGGTTTTAAGAGTTTTAATAAGTTTTAAAGAGTT
TTAGGCGGAAAAATCGCCTTTTTTCTCTTTTATATCAGTCACTTACATGTGTGACCGGTTCCCAATGTAC
GGCTTTGGGTTCCCAATGTACGGGTTCCGGTTCCCAATGTACGGCTTTGGGTTCCCAATGTACGTGCTAT
CCACAGGAAAGAGACCTTTTCGACCTTTTTCCCCTGCTAGGGCAATTTGCCCTAGCATCTGCTCCGTACA
TTAGGAACCGGCGGATGCTTCGCCCTCGATCAGGTTGCGGTAGCGCATGACTAGGATCGGGCCAGCCTGC
CCCGCCTCCTCCTTCAAATCGTACTCCGGCAGGTCATTTGACCCGATCAGCTTGCGCACGGTGAAACAGA
ACTTCTTGAACTCTCCGGCGCTGCCACTGCGTTCGTAGATCGTCTTGAACAACCATCTGGCTTCTGCCTT
GCCTGCGGCGCGGCGTGCCAGGCGGTAGAGAAAACGGCCGATGCCGGGATCGATCAAAAAGTAATCGGGG
TGAACCGTCAGCACGTCCGGGTTCTTGCCTTCTGTGATCTCGCGGTACATCCAATCAGCTAGCTCGATCT
CGATGTACTCCGGCCGCCCGGTTTCGCTCTTTACGATCTTGTAGCGGCTAATCAAGGCTTCACCCTCGGA
TACCGTCACCAGGCGGCCGTTCTTGGCCTTCTTCGTACGCTGCATGGCAACGTGCGTGGTGTTTAACCGA
ATGCAGGTTTCTACCAGGTCGTCTTTCTGCTTTCCGCCATCGGCTCGCCGGCAGAACTTGAGTACGTCCG
CAACGTGTGGACGGAACACGCGGCCGGGCTTGTCTCCCTTCCCTTCCCGGTATCGGTTCATGGATTCGGT
TAGATGGGAAACCGCCATCAGTACCAGGTCGTAATCCCACACACTGGCCATGCCGGCCGGCCCTGCGGAA
ACCTCTACGTGCCCGTCTGGAAGCTCGTAGCGGATCACCTCGCCAGCTCGTCGGTCACGCTTCGACAGAC
GGAAAACGGCCACGTCCATGATGCTGCGACTATCGCGGGTGCCCACGTCATAGAGCATCGGAACGAAAAA
ATCTGGTTGCTCGTCGCCCTTGGGCGGCTTCCTAATCGACGGCGCACCGGCTGCCGGCGGTTGCCGGGAT
TCTTTGCGGATTCGATCAGCGGCCGCTTGCCACGATTCACCGGGGCGTGCTTCTGCCTCGATGCGTTGCC
GCTGGGCGGCCTGCGCGGCCTTCAACTTCTCCACCAGGTCATCACCCAGCGCCGCGCCGATTTGTACCGG
GCCGGATGGTTTGCGACCGCTCACGCCGATTCCTCGGGCTTGGGGGTTCCAGTGCCATTGCAGGGCCGGC
AGACAACCCAGCCGCTTACGCCTGGCCAACCGCCCGTTCCTCCACACATGGGGCATTCCACGGCGTCGGT
GCCTGGTTGTTCTTGATTTTCCATGCCGCCTCCTTTAGCCGCTAAAATTCATCTACTCATTTATTCATTT
GCTCATTTACTCTGGTAGCTGCGCGATGTATTCAGATAGCAGCTCGGTAATGGTCTTGCCTTGGCGTACC
GCGTACATCTTCAGCTTGGTGTGATCCTCCGCCGGCAACTGAAAGTTGACCCGCTTCATGGCTGGCGTGT
CTGCCAGGCTGGCCAACGTTGCAGCCTTGCTGCTGCGTGCGCTCGGACGGCCGGCACTTAGCGTGTTTGT
GCTTTTGCTCATTTTCTCTTTACCTCATTAACTCAAATGAGTTTTGATTTAATTTCAGCGGCCAGCGCCT
GGACCTCGCGGGCAGCGTCGCCCTCGGGTTCTGATTCAAGAACGGTTGTGCCGGCGGCGGCAGTGCCTGG
GTAGCTCACGCGCTGCGTGATACGGGACTCAAGAATGGGCAGCTCGTACCCGGCCAGCGCCTCGGCAACC
TCACCGCCGATGCGCGTGCCTTTGATCGCCCGCGACACGACAAAGGCCGCTTGTAGCCTTCCATCCGTGA
CCTCAATGCGCTGCTTAACCAGCTCCACCAGGTCGGCGGTGGCCCATATGTCGTAAGGGCTTGGCTGCAC
CGGAATCAGCACGAAGTCGGCTGCCTTGATCGCGGACACAGCCAAGTCCGCCGCCTGGGGCGCTCCGTCG
ATCACTACGAAGTCGCGCCGGCCGATGGCCTTCACGTCGCGGTCAATCGTCGGGCGGTCGATGCCGACAA
CGGTTAGCGGTTGATCTTCCCGCACGGCCGCCCAATCGCGGGCACTGCCCTGGGGATCGGAATCGACTAA
CAGAACATCGGCCCCGGCGAGTTGCAGGGCGCGGGCTAGATGGGTTGCGATGGTCGTCTTGCCTGACCCG
CCTTTCTGGTTAAGTACAGCGATAACCTTCATGCGTTCCCCTTGCGTATTTGTTTATTTACTCATCGCAT
CATATACGCAGCGACCGCATGACGCAAGCTGTTTTACTCAAATACACATCACCTTTTTAGACGGCGGCGC
TCGGTTTCTTCAGCGGCCAAGCTGGCCGGCCAGGCCGCCAGCTTGGCATCAGACAAACCGGCCAGGATTT
CATGCAGCCGCACGGTTGAGACGTGCGCGGGCGGCTCGAACACGTACCCGGCCGCGATCATCTCCGCCTC
GATCTCTTCGGTAATGAAAAACGGTTCGTCCTGGCCGTCCTGGTGCGGTTTCATGCTTGTTCCTCTTGGC
GTTCATTCTCGGCGGCCGCCAGGGCGTCGGCCTCGGTCAATGCGTCCTCACGGAAGGCACCGCGCCGCCT
GGCCTCGGTGGGCGTCACTTCCTCGCTGCGCTCAAGTGCGCGGTACAGGGTCGAGCGATGCACGCCAAGC
AGTGCAGCCGCCTCTTTCACGGTGCGGCCTTCCTGGTCGATCAGCTCGCGGGCGTGCGCGATCTGTGCCG
GGGTGAGGGTAGGGCGGGGGCCAAACTTCACGCCTCGGGCCTTGGCGGCCTCGCGCCCGCTCCGGGTGCG
GTCGATGATTAGGGAACGCTCGAACTCGGCAATGCCGGCGAACACGGTCAACACCATGCGGCCGGCCGGC
GTGGTGGTGTCGGCCCACGGCTCTGCCAGGCTACGCAGGCCCGCGCCGGCCTCCTGGATGCGCTCGGCAA
TGTCCAGTAGGTCGCGGGTGCTGCGGGCCAGGCGGTCTAGCCTGGTCACTGTCACAACGTCGCCAGGGCG
TAGGTGGTCAAGCATCCTGGCCAGCTCCGGGCGGTCGCGCCTGGTGCCGGTGATCTTCTCGGAAAACAGC
TTGGTGCAGCCGGCCGCGTGCAGTTCGGCCCGTTGGTTGGTCAAGTCCTGGTCGTCGGTGCTGACGCGGG
CATAGCCCAGCAGGCCAGCGGCGGCGCTCTTGTTCATGGCGTAATGTCTCCGGTTCTAGTCGCAAGTATT
CTACTTTATGCGACTAAAACACGCGACAAGAAAACGCCAGGAAAAGGGCAGGGCGGCAGCCTGTCGCGTA
ACTTAGGACTTGTGCGACATGTCGTTTTCAGAAGACGGCTGCACTGAACGTCAGAAGCCGACTGCACTAT
AGCAGCGGAGGGGTTGGATCAAAGTACTTTGATCCCGAGGGGAACCCTGTGGTTGGCATGCACATACAAA
TGGACGAACGGATAAACCT
