>Addgene plasmid #68622 | pMpGWB231 | addgene partial sequence | sequence record 128262 | ccdB-Fwd 5'-GCATGATGACCACCGATATG-3'
GGCTGATCTCAGCCACCGCGAAAATGACATCAAAAACGCCATTAACCTGATGTTCTGGGGAATATAAATG
TCAGGCTCCCTTATACACAGCCAGTCTGCAGGTCGACCATAGTGACTGGATATGTTGTGTTTTACAGTAT
TATGTAGTCTGTTTTTTATGCAAAATCTAATTTAATATATTGATATTTATATCATTTTACGTTTCTCGTT
CAGCTTTCTTGTACAAAGTGGTTGATAACAGCATGGAGAGAGAGAAGAACGTGGTGTACGGCCCCGAGCC
CAAGCACCCTCTGGGCAACTTCACCGCCGGCGAGATGCTGTACAACGCTCTGCACAAGCACTCCCACATC
CCCCAGGCCATCCTGGACGTGATGGGCAACGAGTCCCTTTCCTACCAGGAGTTCTTC
