>Addgene plasmid #68622 | pMpGWB231 | addgene partial sequence | sequence record 130209 | NOSterm-R 5'-attgccaaatgtttgaacga-3'
AAGCACAGGCTGCAGGGTGACGGTCCATCCCGCTCTCCTGGGCACAAGACATGGGCAGCGTGCCAGCAGC
CTGCTCCTCCACCTCCGGCGGGAAGCCATGGCTAAGCTTAGAAGCCTTCTCCATCAGGGCCTCCCTCAGC
TCTTTTCGACTAATCTTGCCTGTCACGTTCCTGGGGATAGAGTCCACGAACCTTACGCCGCCCCTCAGGT
ACTTGGAGTGAGACACCCTCTGGGCCAGGAAGTCGTACACCTCCTTAGCGGTGAGTTGGGCGCCGGGCTG
CTTCACCACGAAGCCGGCTGGCAGCTCGCCGGCCTCGATGTCAGGGATACCCACGACGGCCACGTCCCTG
ATGCCTGGGTGCTGAAGGAGGATCTCCTCCAGCTCCACAGGGGCGACCTGATAGCCCTTGTATTTGATCA
GCTCCTTGTACCGGTCCACGATGTAGAAATACTCGTCCTCGTCGTAGTAGCCGAAGTCGCCAGAGTGCAG
CCAGCCGTCGTCGTCGATGGCCTCCTTAGTAGCCTGTGGGTTGTTCACATAGCCTTTTGTTACCATAGGT
CCCCAGATGCACAGCTCGCCCACCTGGTTTGGACCCAGG
