>Addgene plasmid #68622 | pMpGWB231 | addgene partial sequence | sequence record 130210 | M13pUC-Fwd 5'-CCCAGTCACGACGTTGTAAAACG-3'
AAAGCTGAACGAGAAACGTAAAATGATATAAATATCAATATATTAAATTAGATTTTGCATAAAAAACAGA
CTACATAATACTGTAAAACACAACATATCCAGTCACTATGGCGGCCCCTCGAGGGGCCGCATTAGGCACC
CCAGGCTTTACACTTTATGCTTCCGGCTCGTATAATGTGTGGATTTTGAGTTAGGATCCGTCGAGATTTT
CAGGAGCTAAGGAAGCTAAAATGGAGAAAAAAATCACTGGATATACCACCGTTGATATATCCCAATGGCA
TCGTAAAGAACATTTTGAGGCATTTCAGTCAGTTGCTCAATGTACCTATAACCAGACCGTTCAGCTGGAT
ATTACGGCCTTTTTAAAGACCGT
